>Addgene plasmid #61415 | pOPINK-OTUD5 (OTU, aa 171-358) | depositor full sequence | sequence record 99926 | pOPINK-OTUD5 (OTU, aa 171-358) sequence 6534 bps
TGGCGAATGGG
[124 nt withheld, positions 12-135]
C
[91 nt withheld, positions 137-227]
A
[49 nt withheld, positions 229-277]
CCTTTGACGTTGGAGTCCACGTTCTTT
[37 nt withheld, positions 305-341]
ACCCTATCTCGGTCTATTCTTTTGATTTATAAGGGATTTTGCCGATTTCGGCCTATTGGTTAAAAAATGA
GCTGATTTAACAAAAATTTAACGCGAATTTTAACAAAATATTAACGTTTACAATTTCAGGTGGCACTTTT
CGGGGAAATGTGCGCGGAACCCCTATTTGTTTATTTTTCTAAATACATTCAAATATGTATCCGCTCATGA
ATTAATTCTTAGAAAAACTCATCGAGCATCAAATGAAACTGCAATTTATTCATATCAGGATTATCAATAC
CATATTTTTGAAAAAGCCGTTTCTGTAATGAAGGAGAAAACTCACCGAGGCAGTTCCATAGGATGGCAAG
ATCCTGGTATCGGTCTGCGATTCCGACTCGTCCAACATCAATACAACCTATTAATTTCCCCTCGTCAAAA
ATAAGGTTATCAAGTGAGAAATCACCATGAGTGACGACTGAATCCGGTGAGAATGGCAAAAGTTTATGCA
TTTCTTTCCAGACTTGTTCAACAGGCCAGCCATTACGCTCGTCATCAAAATCACTCGCATCAACCAAACC
GTTATTCATTCGTGATTGCGCCTGAGCGAGACGAAATACGCGATCGCTGTTAAAAGGACAATTACAAACA
GGAATCGAATGCAACCGGCGCAGGAACACTGCCAGCGCATCAACAATATTTTCACCTGAATCAGGATATT
CTTCTAATACCTGGAATGCTGTTTTCCCGGGGATCGCAGTGGTGAGTAACCATGCATCATCAGGAGTACG
GATAAAATGCTTGATGGTCGGAAGAGGCATAAATTCCGTCAGCCAGTTTAGTCTGACCATCTCATCTGTA
ACATCATTGGCAACGCTACCTTTGCCATGTTTCAGAAACAACTCTGGCGCATCGGGCTTCCCATACAATC
GATAGATTGTCGCACCTGATTGCCCGACATTATCGCGAGCCCATTTATACCCATATAAATCAGCATCCAT
GTTGGAATTTAATCGCGGCCTAGAGCAAGACGTTTCCCGTTGAATATGGCTCATAACACCCCTTGTATTA
CTGTTTATGTAAGCAGACAGTTTTATTGTTCATGACCAAAATCCCTTAACGTGAGTTTTCGTTCCACTGA
GCGTCAGACCCCGTAGAAAAGATCAAAGGATCTTCTTGAGATCCTTTTTTTCTGCGCGTAATCTGCTGCT
TGCAAACAAAAAAACCACCGCTACCAGCGGTGGTTTGTTTGCCGGATCAAGAGCTACCAACTCTTTTTCC
GAAGGTAACTGGCTTCAGCAGAGCGCAGATACCAAATACTGTCCTTCTAGTGTAGCCGTAGTTAGGCCAC
CACTTCAAGAACTCTGTAGCACCGCCTACATACCTCGCTCTGCTAATCCTGTTACCAGTGGCTGCTGCCA
GTGGCGATAAGTCGTGTCTTACCGGGTTGGACTCAAGACGATAGTTACCGGATAAGGCGCAGCGGTCGGG
CTGAACGGGGGGTTCGTGCACACAGCCCAGCTTGGAGCGAACGACCTACACCGAACTGAGATACCTACAG
CGTGAGCTATGAGAAAGCGCCACGCTTCCCGAAGGGAGAAAGGCGGACAGGTATCCGGTAAGCGGCAGGG
TCGGAACAGGAGAGCGCACGAGGGAGCTTCCAGGGGGAAACGCCTGGTATCTTTATAGTCCTGTCGGGTT
TCGCCACCTCTGACTTGAGCGTCGATTTTTGTGATGCTCGTCAGGGGGGCGGAGCCTATGGAAAAACGCC
AGCAACGCGGCCTTTTTACGGTTCCTGGCCTTTTGCTGGCCTTTTGCTCACATGTTCTTTCCTGCGTTAT
CCCCTGATTCTGTGGATAACCGTATTACCGCCTTTGAGTGAGCTGATACCGCTCGCCGCAGCCGAACGAC
CGAGCGCAGCGAGTCAGTGAGCGAGGAAGCGGAAGAGCGCCTGATGCGGTATTTTCTCCTTACGCATCTG
TGCGGTATTTCACACCGCATATATGGTGCACTCTCAGTACAATCTGCTCTGATGCCGCATAGTTAAGCCA
GTATACACTCCGCTATCGCTACGTGACTGGGTCATGGCTGCGCCCCGACACCCGCCAACACCCGCTGACG
CGCCCTGACGGGCTTGTCTGCTCCCGGCATCCGCTTACAGACAAGCTGTGACCGTCTCCGGGAGCTGCAT
GTGTCAGAGGTTTTCACCGTCATCACCGAAACGCGCGAGGCAGCTGCGGTAAAGCTCATCAGCGTGGTCG
TGAAGCGATTCACAGATGTCTGCCTGTTCATCCGCGTCCAGCTCGTTGAGTTTCTCCAGAAGCGTTAATG
TCTGGCTTCTGATAAAGCGGGCCATGTTAAGGGCGGTTTTTTCCTGTTTGGTCACTGATGCCTCCGTGTA
AGGGGGATTTCTGTTCATGGGGGTAATGATACCGATGAAACGAGAGAGGATGCTCACGATACGGGTTACT
GATGATGAACATGCCCGGTTACTGGAACGTTGTGAGGGTAAACAACTGGCGGTATGGATGCGGCGGGACC
AGAGAAAAATCACTCAGGGTCAATGCCAGCGCTTCGTTAATACAGATGTAGGTGTTCCACAGGGTAGCCA
GCAGCATCCTGCGATGCAGATCCGGAACATAATGGTGCAGGGCGCTGACTTCCGCGTTTCCAGACTTTAC
GAAACACGGAAACCGAAGACCATTCATGTTGTTGCTCAGGTCGCAGACGTTTTGCAGCAGCAGTCGCTTC
ACGTTCGCTCGCGTATCGGTGATTCATTCTGCTAACCAGTAAGGCAACCCCGCCAGCCTAGCCGGGTCCT
CAACGACAGGAGCACGATCATGCGCACCCGTGGGGCCGCCATGCCGGCGATAATGGCCTGCTTCTCGCCG
AAACGTTTGGTGGCGGGACCAGTGACGAAGGCTTGAGCGAGGGCGTGCAAGATTCCGAATACCGCAAGCG
ACAGGCCGATCATCGTCGCGCTCCAGCGAAAGCGGTCCTCGCCGAAAATGACCCAGAGCGCTGCCGGCAC
CTGTCCTACGAGTTGCATGATAAAGAAGACAGTCATAAGTGCGGCGACGATAGTCATGCCCCGCGCCCAC
CGGAAGGAGCTGACTGGGTTGAAGGCTCTCAAGGGCATCGGTCGAGATCCCGGTGCCTAATGAGTGAGCT
AACTTACATTAATTGCGTTGCGCTCACTGCCCGCTTTCCAGTCGGGAAACCTGTCGTGCCAGCTGCATTA
ATGAATCGGCCAACGCGCGGGGAGAGGCGGTTTGCGTATTGGGCGCCAGGGTGGTTTTTCTTTTCACCAG
TGAGACGGGCAACAGCTGATTGCCCTTCACCGCCTGGCCCTGAGAGAGTTGCAGCAAGCGGTCCACGCTG
GTTTGCCCCAGCAGGCGAAAATCCTGTTTGATGGTGGTTAACGGCGGGATATAACATGAGCTGTCTTCGG
TATCGTCGTATCCCACTACCGAGATATCCGCACCAACGCGCAGCCCGGACTCGGTAATGGCGCGCATTGC
GCCCAGCGCCATCTGATCGTTGGCAACCAGCATCGCAGTGGGAACGATGCCCTCATTCAGCATTTGCATG
GTTTGTTGAAAACCGGACATGGCACTCCAGTCGCCTTCCCGTTCCGCTATCGGCTGAATTTGATTGCGAG
TGAGATATTTATGCCAGCCAGCCAGACGCAGACGCGCCGAGACAGAACTTAATGGGCCCGCTAACAGCGC
GATTTGCTGGTGACCCAATGCGACCAGATGCTCCACGCCCAGTCGCGTACCGTCTTCATGGGAGAAAATA
ATACTGTTGATGGGTGTCTGGTCAGAGACATCAAGAAATAACGCCGGAACATTAGTGCAGGCAGCTTCCA
CAGCAATGGCATCCTGGTCATCCAGCGGATAGTTAATGATCAGCCCACTGACGCGTTGCGCGAGAAGATT
GTGCACCGCCGCTTTACAGGCTTCGACGCCGCTTCGTTCTACCATCGACACCACCACGCTGGCACCCAGT
TGATCGGCGCGAGATTTAATCGCCGCGACAATTTGCGACGGCGCGTGCAGGGCCAGACTGGAGGTGGCAA
CGCCAATCAGCAACGACTGTTTGCCCGCCAGTTGTTGTGCCACGCGGTTGGGAATGTAATTCAGCTCCGC
CATCGCCGCTTCCACTTTTTCCCGCGTTTTCGCAGAAACGTGGCTGGCCTGGTTCACCACGCGGGAAACG
GTCTGATAAGAGACACCGGCATACTCTGCGACATCGTATAACGTTACTGGTTTCACATTCACCACCCTGA
ATTGACTCTCTTCCGGGCGCTATCATGCCATACCGCGAAAGGTTTTGCGCCATTCGATGGTGTCCGGGAT
CTCGACGCTCTCCCTTATGCGACTCCTGCATTAGGAAGCAGCCCAGTAGTAGGTTGAGGCCGTTGAGCAC
CGCCGCCGCAAGGAATGGTGCATGCAAGGAGATGGCGCCCAACAGTCCCCCGGCCACGGGGCCTGCCACC
ATACCCACGCCGAAACAAGCGCTCATGAGCCCGAAGTGGCGAGCCCGATCTTCCCCATCGGTGATGTCGG
CGATATAGGCGCCAGCAACCGCACCTGTGGCGCCGGTGATGCCGGCCACGATGCGTCCGGCGTAGAGGAT
CGAGATCTCGATCCCGCGAAATTAATACGACTCACTATAGGGGAATTGTGAGCGGATAACAATTCCCCTC
TAGAAATAATTTTGTTTAACTTTAAGAAGGAGATATACCATGGCACATCACCATCACCATCACATGTCCC
CTATACTAGGTTATTGGAAAATTAAGGGCCTTGTGCAACCCACTCGACTTCTTTTGGAATATCTTGAAGA
AAAATATGAAGAGCATTTGTATGAGCGCGATGAAGGTGATAAATGGCGAAACAAAAAGTTTGAATTGGGT
TTGGAGTTTCCCAATCTTCCTTATTATATTGATGGTGATGTTAAATTAACACAGTCTATGGCCATCATAC
GTTATATAGCTGACAAGCACAACATGTTGGGTGGTTGTCCAAAAGAGCGTGCAGAGATTTCAATGCTTGA
AGGAGCGGTTTTGGATATTAGATACGGTGTTTCGAGAATTGCATATAGTAAAGACTTTGAAACTCTCAAA
GTTGATTTTCTTAGCAAGCTACCTGAAATGCTGAAAATGTTCGAAGATCGTTTATGTCATAAAACATATT
TAAATGGTGATCATGTAACCCATCCTGACTTCATGTTGTATGACGCTCTTGATGTTGTTTTATACATGGA
CCCAATGTGCCTGGATGCGTTCCCAAAATTAGTTTGTTTTAAAAAACGTATTGAAGCTATCCCACAAATT
GATAAGTACTTGAAATCCAGCAAGTATATAGCATGGCCTTTGCAGGGCTGGCAAGCCACGTTTGGTGGTG
GCGACCATCCTCCAAAATCGGATCTGAGCAGCGGTCTGGAAGTTCTGTTTCAGGGCCCGGTCGGCGCAGG
CTACAACAGTGAGGACGAGTATGAGGCGGCTGCAGCACGCATCGAGGCTATGGACCCTGCCACTGTCGAG
CAGCAGGAGCATTGGTTTGAAAAGGCCCTACGAGACAAGAAGGGCTTCATCATCAAGCAGATGAAGGAGG
ATGGCGCCTGTCTCTTCCGGGCTGTAGCTGACCAGGTGTATGGAGACCAGGACATGCATGAGGTTGTGCG
AAAGCATTGCATGGACTATCTGATGAAGAATGCCGACTACTTCTCCAACTATGTCACAGAGGACTTTACC
ACCTACATTAACAGGAAGCGGAAAAACAATTGCCATGGCAACCACATTGAGATGCAGGCCATGGCAGAGA
TGTACAACCGTCCTGTGGAGGTGTACCAGTACAGCACAGGTACTTCTGCAGTGGAACCCATCAACACATT
CCATGGGATACATCAAAACGAGGACGAACCCATTCGTGTTAGCTACCATCGGAATATCCACTATAATTCA
GTGGTGAATCCTAACAAGGCCACCATTGGTGTGGGGCTGGGCCTGCCATCATTCAAACCAGGGTAAAGCT
TTCTAGACCATTTAAACACCACCACCACCACCACTGAGATCCGGCTGCTAACAAAGCCCGAAAGGAAGCT
GAGTTGGCTGCTGCCACCGCTGAGCAATAACTAGCATAACCCCTTGGGGCCTCTAAACGGGTCTTGAGGG
GTTTTTTGCTGAAAGGAGGAACTATATCCGGAT
Features (pLannotate 1.2.2; 21 found; start..end, strand, type, name):
     12..467     +  rep_origin     f1 ori (sequence partly withheld): f1 bacteriophage origin of replication; arrow indicates direction of (+) strand synthesis
    494..551     +  promoter       AmpR promoter (fragment): bla
    560..1375    -  CDS            KanR: aminoglycoside phosphotransferase; aph(3')-Ia; confers resistance to kanamycin in bacteria or G418 (Geneticin®) in eukaryotes
   1497..2085    +  rep_origin     ori: high-copy-number ColE1/pMB1/pBR322/pUC origin of replication
   2271..2413    -  misc_feature   bom: basis of mobility region from pBR322
   2515..2706    -  CDS            rop: Rop protein, which maintains plasmids at low copy number; rop
   2723..3103    +  CDS            YPB1_ECOLX: Protein predicted: Swiss-Prot protein existence level 4. From Escherichia coli.
   3175..3466    -  CDS            TcR (fragment): tetracycline efflux protein; tet; confers resistance to tetracycline
   3481..3502    -  protein_bind   CAP binding site: CAP binding activates transcription in the presence of cAMP. E. coli catabolite activator protein
   3515..4597    -  CDS            lacI: lac repressor; lacI; The lac repressor binds to the lac operator to inhibit transcription in E. coli. This inhibition can be relieved by adding lactose or isopropyl-β-D-thiogalactopyranoside (IPTG).
   4598..4675    -  promoter       lacI promoter: lacI
   4683..4962    -  CDS            TcR (fragment): tetracycline efflux protein; tet; confers resistance to tetracycline
   4984..5002    +  promoter       T7 promoter: promoter for bacteriophage T7 RNA polymerase
   5003..5027    +  protein_bind   lac operator: The lac repressor binds to the lac operator to inhibit transcription in E. coli. This inhibition can be relieved by adding lactose or isopropyl-β-D-thiogalactopyranoside (IPTG). lac repressor encoded by lacI
   5042..5064    +  RBS            RBS: efficient ribosome binding site from bacteriophage T7 gene 10 (Olins and Rangwala, 1989)
   5077..5094    +  CDS            7xHis (fragment): 6xHis affinity tag
   5095..5748    +  CDS            GST26_SCHJA: Experimental evidence at protein level: Swiss-Prot protein existence level 1. GST isoenzymes appear to play a central role in the parasite detoxification system. Other functions are also suspected including a role in increasing the solubility of haematin in the parasite gut. From Schistosoma japonicum (Blood fluke).
   5791..6354    +  CDS            OTUD5 (fragment): OTUD5_HUMAN - Experimental evidence at protein level: Swiss-Prot protein existence level 1. Deubiquitinating enzyme that functions as negative regulator of the innate immune system. Acts via TRAF3 deubiquitination and subsequent suppression of type I interferon (IFN) production. Has peptidase activity towards 'Lys-48'- and 'Lys-63'-linked polyubiquitin chains. Can also cleave 'Lys-11'-linked ubiquitin chains (in vitro). From Homo sapiens (Human).
   6378..6395    +  CDS            9xHis (fragment): 9xHis affinity tag
   6405..6454    +  CDS            SET1 (fragment): solubility-enhancement tag derived from T7 phage gene 10B
   6462..6509    +  terminator     T7 terminator: transcription terminator for bacteriophage T7 RNA polymerase
