[The description below was written by a language model from this plasmid's Addgene catalogue record and pLannotate feature annotations shown in this document.]
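Description:
pOPINK-OTUD5 (OTU, aa 171-358) is a 6,534 bp bacterial expression plasmid built on the pOPINK backbone, designed to produce the isolated catalytic OTU domain of human OTUD5 (also known as DUBA) in E. coli. The backbone has a pET-like layout: a ColE1/pMB1-type origin accompanied by the bom region and the rop gene, which moderates copy number, an f1 phage origin, and a kanamycin resistance gene (aph(3')-Ia) for selection. Remnant tetracycline-resistance fragments flank the lacI cassette and are not functional markers.

Expression is driven by a T7 promoter followed immediately by a lac operator and the strong T7 gene 10 ribosome binding site. The plasmid-borne lacI gene supplies repressor, so transcription is held off until IPTG induction in a host that provides T7 RNA polymerase. The open reading frame begins with a His6 tag, followed by Schistosoma japonicum glutathione S-transferase. According to the catalogue entry, a 3C protease cleavage site then links these tags to the 564 bp OTUD5 fragment; the site itself is not annotated, though a short gap between GST and the insert is consistent with it. The fragment encodes residues 171-358, with residues 1-170 and 359-571 deleted. The dual tag allows nickel or glutathione affinity purification, and 3C cleavage can then release the OTU domain. A second His-tag sequence and a short T7 gene 10-derived fragment are annotated downstream of the insert, before the T7 terminator. The record lists only the N-terminal tag, so these are probably untranslated vector remnants. The construct was deposited with a study of linkage specificity among OTU-family deubiquitinases, and it suits production of recombinant enzyme for biochemical and structural work.
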