Addgene plasmid #61415: pOPINK-OTUD5 (OTU, aa 171-358)
Purpose: Expresses human OTUD5 (OTU domain) in E. coli.
Depositing lab: David Komander. Depositing organization: MRC Laboratory of Molecular Biology. Publication: OTU Deubiquitinases Reveal Mechanisms of Linkage Specificity and Enable Ubiquitin Chain Restriction Analysis. Mevissen TE, Hospenthal MK, Geurink PP, Elliott PR, Akutsu M, Arnaudo N, Ekkebus R, Kulathu Y, Wauer T, El Oualid F, Freund SM, Ovaa H, Komander D. Cell. 2013 Jul 3;154(1):169-84. doi: 10.1016/j.cell.2013.05.046. PubMed 23827681.
Backbone
  Vector backbone: pOPINK
  Backbone manufacturer: OPPF-UK
  Backbone size w/o insert (bp): 6299
  Total vector size (bp): 6534
  Vector type: Bacterial Expression
Growth in bacteria
  Bacterial resistance: Kanamycin, 50 μg/mL
  Growth temperature: 37°C
  Growth strain: DH5alpha
  Copy number: Unknown
Gene/Insert
  Gene/Insert name: OTUD5 (alt name: DUBA)
  Species: H. sapiens (human)
  Insert size (bp): 564
  Mutation: Deleted aa 1-170 and aa 359-571.
  GenBank ID: NM_017602.3
  Entrez Gene: OTUD5 (a.k.a. DUBA, MCAND)
  Promoter: T7
  Tag / fusion protein: His6-GST-3C (N terminal on backbone)
  Cloning method: Restriction Enzyme; 5′ cloning site KpnI (destroyed during cloning); 3′ cloning site HindIII (not destroyed)
  Sequencing primers: 5′ pGEX 5’; 3′ T7 Terminal
Terms and licenses: Academic/Nonprofit Terms; Industry Terms: Not Available to Industry
How to cite: pOPINK-OTUD5 (OTU, aa 171-358) was a gift from David Komander (Addgene plasmid # 61415 ; http://n2t.net/addgene:61415 ; RRID:Addgene_61415)
