>Addgene plasmid #61415 | pOPINK-OTUD5 (OTU, aa 171-358) | addgene partial sequence | sequence record 101888 | T7 5'-TAATACGACTCACTATAGGG-3'
CTTTAAGAAGGAGATATACCATGGCACATCACCATCACCATCACATGTCCCCTATACTAGGTTATTGGAA
AATTAAGGGCCTTGTGCAACCCACTCGACTTCTTTTGGAATATCTTGAAGAAAAATATGAAGAGCATTTG
TATGAGCGCGATGAAGGTGATAAATGGCGAAACAAAAAGTTTGAATTGGGTTTGGAGTTTCCCAATCTTC
CTTATTATATTGATGGTGATGTTAAATTAACACAGTCTATGGCCATCATACGTTATATAGCTGACAAGCA
CAACATGTTGGGTGGTTGTCCAAAAGAGCGTGCAGAGATTTCAATGCTTGAAGGAGCGGTTTTGGATATT
AGATACGGTGTTTCGAGAATTGCATATAGTAAAGACTTTGAAACTCTCAAAGTTGATTTTCTTAGCAAGC
TACCTGAAATGCTGAAAATGTTCGAAGATCGTTTATGTCATAAAACATATTTAAATGGTGATCATGTAAC
CCATCCTGACTTCATGTTGTATGACGCTCTTGATGTTGTTTTATACATGGACCCAATGTGCCTGGATGCG
TTCCCAAAATTAGTTTGTTTTAAAAAACGTATTGAAGCTATCCCACAAATTGATAAGTACTTGAAATCCA
GCAAGTATATAGCATGGCCTTTGCAGGGCTGGCAAGCCACGTTTGGTGGTGGCGACCATCCTCCAAAATC
GGATCTGAGCAGCGGTCTGGAAGTTCTGTTTCAGGGCCCGGTCGGCGCAGGCTACAACAGTGAGGACGAG
TATGAGGCGGCTGCAGCACGCATCGAGGCTATGGA
