>Addgene plasmid #61415 | pOPINK-OTUD5 (OTU, aa 171-358) | addgene partial sequence | sequence record 101889 | T7term 5'-GCTAGTTATTGCTCAGCGG-3'
CGTATTGAAGCTATCCCACAAATTGATAAGTACTTGAAATCCAGCAAGTATATAGCATGGCCTTTGCAGG
GCTGGCAAGCCACGTTTGGTGGTGGCGACCATCCTCCAAAATCGGATCTGAGCAGCGGTCTGGAAGTTCT
GTTTCAGGGCCCGGTCGGCGCAGGCTACAACAGTGAGGACGAGTATGAGGCGGCTGCAGCACGCATCGAG
GCTATGGACCCTGCCACTGTCGAGCAGCAGGAGCATTGGTTTGAAAAGGCCCTACGAGACAAGAAGGGCT
TCATCATCAAGCAGATGAAGGAGGATGGCGCCTGTCTCTTCCGGGCTGTAGCTGACCAGGTGTATGGAGA
CCAGGACATGCATGAGGTTGTGCGAAAGCATTGCATGGACTATCTGATGAAGAATGCCGACTACTTCTCC
AACTATGTCACAGAGGACTTTACCACCTACATTAACAGGAAGCGGAAAAACAATTGCCATGGCAACCACA
TTGAGATGCAGGCCATGGCAGAGATGTACAACCGTCCTGTGGAGGTGTACCAGTACAGCACAGGTACTTC
TGCAGTGGAACCCATCAACACATTCCATGGGATACATCAAAACGAGGACGAACCCATTCGTGTTAGCTAC
CATCGGAATATCCACTATAATTCAGTGGTGAATCCTAACAAGGCCACCATTGGTGTGGGGCTGGGCCTGC
CATCATTCAAACCAGGGTAAAGCTTTCTAGACCATTTAAACACCACCACCACCACCACTGAGATCCGGCT
GCTAAC
